>Addgene plasmid #214843 | AiP13278: pAAV-AiE0779m_3xC2-minBG-ChR2(CRC)-EYFP-WPRE3-BGHpA (Alias: CN3278) | addgene full sequence | sequence record 425143 | Addgene NGS Result
CCTGCAGGCAGCTGCGCGCTCGCTCGCTCACTGAGGCCGCCCGGGCGTCGGGCGACCTTTGGTCGCCCGG
CCTCAGTGAGCGAGCGAGCGCGCAGAGAGGGAGTGGCCAACTCCATCACTAGGGGTTCCTGCGGCCGCAC
GCGTAAGTTTGAGACAAATTAAGGAAAAGCGGGTTGGGAGGAGTCTGAGGCTGTGGGTGGCTGCCTCGAG
AGGCTGCTCACAACCTGACATGTTTCAGATCTTTTGACACGGTCATGCAAGCAACAGAAACTTATATGGT
TTTTAGTCTCCCAGGTAGCAGGGAAATGATGATGTGGGAGGATTAGGGGGGGGAAAATAAGTTTGAGACA
AATTAAGGAAAAGCGGGTTGGGAGGAGTCTGAGGCTGTGGGTGGCTGCCTCGAGAGGCTGCTCACAACCT
GACATGTTTCAGATCTTTTGACACGGTCATGCAAGCAACAGAAACTTATATGGTTTTTAGTCTCCCAGGT
AGCAGGGAAATGATGATGTGGGAGGATTAGGGGGGGGAAAATAAGTTTGAGACAAATTAAGGAAAAGCGG
GTTGGGAGGAGTCTGAGGCTGTGGGTGGCTGCCTCGAGAGGCTGCTCACAACCTGACATGTTTCAGATCT
TTTGACACGGTCATGCAAGCAACAGAAACTTATATGGTTTTTAGTCTCCCAGGTAGCAGGGAAATGATGA
TGTGGGAGGATTAGGGGGGGGAAAATGAGCTCGGGCTGGGCATAAAAGTCAGGGCAGAGCCATCTATTGC
TTACATTTGCTTCTGGGATCCAGATCTTTCGAAGCTAGCGCGGCCGCCACCATGGACTATGGCGGCGCTT
TGTCTGCCGTCGGACGCGAACTTTTGTTCGTTACTAATCCTGTGGTGGTGAACGGGTCCGTCCTGGTCCC
TGAGGATCAATGTTACTGTGCCGGATGGATTGAATCTCGCGGCACGAACGGCGCTCAGACCGCGTCAAAT
GTCCTGCAGTGGCTTGCAGCAGGATTCAGCATTTTGCTGCTGATGTTCTATGCCTACCAAACCTGGAAAT
CTACATGCGGCTGGGAGGAGATCTATGTGTGCGCCATTGAAATGGTTAAGGTGATTCTCGAGTTCTTTTT
TGAGTTTAAGAATCCCTCTATGCTCTACCTTGCCACAGGACACCGGGTGCAGTGGCTGCGCTATGCAGAG
TGGCTGCTCACTTGTCCTGTCATCTGCATCCGCCTGAGCAACCTCACCGGCCTGAGCAACGACTACAGCA
GGAGAACCATGGGACTCCTTGTCTCAGACATCGGGTGTATCGTGTGGGGGGCTACCAGCGCCATGGCAAC
CGGCTATGTTAAAGTCATCTTCTTTTGTCTTGGATTGTGCTATGGCGCGAACACATTTTTTCACGCCGCC
AAAGCATATATCGAGGGTTATCATACTGTGCCAAAGGGTCGGTGCCGCCAGGTCGTGACCGGCATGGCAT
GGCTGTTTTTCGTGAGCTGGGGTATGTTCCCAATTCTCTTCATTTTGGGGCCCGAAGGTTTTGGCGTCCT
GAGCGTCTATGGCTCCACCGTAGGTCACACGATTATTGATCTGATGAGTAAAAATTGTTGGGGGTTGTTG
GGACACTACCTGCGCGTCCTGATCCACGAGCACATATTGATTCACGGAGATATCCGCAAAACCACCAAAC
TGAACATCGGCGGAACGGAGATCGAGGTCGAGACTCTCGTCGAAGACGAAGCCGAGGCCGGAGCCGTGCC
AGCGGCCGCCACCATGGTGAGCAAGGGCGAGGAGCTGTTCACCGGGGTGGTGCCCATCCTGGTCGAGCTG
GACGGCGACGTAAACGGCCACAAGTTCAGCGTGTCCGGCGAGGGCGAGGGCGATGCCACCTACGGCAAGC
TGACCCTGAAGTTCATCTGCACCACCGGCAAGCTGCCCGTGCCCTGGCCCACCCTCGTGACCACCTTCGG
CTACGGCCTGCAGTGCTTCGCCCGCTACCCCGACCACATGAAGCAGCACGACTTCTTCAAGTCCGCCATG
CCCGAAGGCTACGTCCAGGAGCGCACCATCTTCTTCAAGGACGACGGCAACTACAAGACCCGCGCCGAGG
TGAAGTTCGAGGGCGACACCCTGGTGAACCGCATCGAGCTGAAGGGCATCGACTTCAAGGAGGACGGCAA
CATCCTGGGGCACAAGCTGGAGTACAACTACAACAGCCACAACGTCTATATCATGGCCGACAAGCAGAAG
AACGGCATCAAGGTGAACTTCAAGATCCGCCACAACATCGAGGACGGCAGCGTGCAGCTCGCCGACCACT
ACCAGCAGAACACCCCCATCGGCGACGGCCCCGTGCTGCTGCCCGACAACCACTACCTGAGCTACCAGTC
CGCCCTGAGCAAAGACCCCAACGAGAAGCGCGATCACATGGTCCTGCTGGAGTTCGTGACCGCCGCCGGG
ATCACTCTCGGCATGGACGAGCTGTACAAGTAAGGCGCGCCGCGGCCGCGAATTCGATATCATAATCAAC
CTCTGGATTACAAAATTTGTGAAAGATTGACTGGTATTCTTAACTATGTTGCTCCTTTTACGCTATGTGG
ATACGCTGCTTTAATGCCTTTGTATCATGCTATTGCTTCCCGTATGGCTTTCATTTTCTCCTCCTTGTAT
AAATCCTGGTTAGTTCTTGCCACGGCGGAACTCATCGCCGCCTGCCTTGCCCGCTGCTGGACAGGGGCTC
GGCTGTTGGGCACTGACAATTCCGTGGCTCGAGAGATCTTCGACTGTGCCTTCTAGTTGCCAGCCATCTG
TTGTTTGCCCCTCCCCCGTGCCTTCCTTGACCCTGGAAGGTGCCACTCCCACTGTCCTTTCCTAATAAAA
TGAGGAAATTGCATCGCATTGTCTGAGTAGGTGTCATTCTATTCTGGGGGGTGGGGTGGGGCAGGACAGC
AAGGGGGAGGATTGGGAAGACAATAGCAGGCATGAGATCTCACGTGCGGACCGAGCGGCCGCAGGAACCC
CTAGTGATGGAGTTGGCCACTCCCTCTCTGCGCGCTCGCTCGCTCACTGAGGCCGGGCGACCAAAGGTCG
CCCGACGCCCGGGCTTTGCCCGGGCGGCCTCAGTGAGCGAGCGAGCGCGCAGCTGCCTGCAGGGGCGCCT
GATGCGGTATTTTCTCCTTACGCATCTGTGCGGTATTTCACACCGCATA
[95 nt withheld, positions 3200-3294]
T
[46 nt withheld, positions 3296-3341]
C
[141 nt withheld, positions 3343-3483]
CCTTTGACGTTGGAGTCCACGTTCTTT
[37 nt withheld, positions 3511-3547]
ACTCTATCTCGGGCTATTCTTTTGATTTATAAGGGATTTTGCCGATTTCGGTCTATTGGTTAAAAAATGA
GCTGATTTAACAAAAATTTAACGCGAATTTTAACAAAATATTAACGTTTACAATTTTATGGTGCACTCTC
AGTACAATCTGCTCTGATGCCGCATAGTTAAGCCAGCCCCGACACCCGCCAACACCCGCTGACGCGCCCT
GACGGGCTTGTCTGCTCCCGGCATCCGCTTACAGACAAGCTGTGACCGTCTCCGGGAGCTGCATGTGTCA
GAGGTTTTCACCGTCATCACCGAAACGCGCGAGACGAAAGGGCCTCGTGATACGCCTATTTTTATAGGTT
AATGTCATGATAATAATGGTTTCTTAGACGTCAGGTGGCACTTTTCGGGGAAATGTGCGCGGAACCCCTA
TTTGTTTATTTTTCTAAATACATTCAAATATGTATCCGCTCATGAGACAATAACCCTGATAAATGCTTCA
ATAATATTGAAAAAGGAAGAGTATGAGTATTCAACATTTCCGTGTCGCCCTTATTCCCTTTTTTGCGGCA
TTTTGCCTTCCTGTTTTTGCTCACCCAGAAACGCTGGTGAAAGTAAAAGATGCTGAAGATCAGTTGGGTG
CACGAGTGGGTTACATCGAACTGGATCTCAACAGCGGTAAGATCCTTGAGAGTTTTCGCCCCGAAGAACG
TTTTCCAATGATGAGCACTTTTAAAGTTCTGCTATGTGGCGCGGTATTATCCCGTATTGACGCCGGGCAA
GAGCAACTCGGTCGCCGCATACACTATTCTCAGAATGACTTGGTTGAGTACTCACCAGTCACAGAAAAGC
ATCTTACGGATGGCATGACAGTAAGAGAATTATGCAGTGCTGCCATAACCATGAGTGATAACACTGCGGC
CAACTTACTTCTGACAACGATCGGAGGACCGAAGGAGCTAACCGCTTTTTTGCACAACATGGGGGATCAT
GTAACTCGCCTTGATCGTTGGGAACCGGAGCTGAATGAAGCCATACCAAACGACGAGCGTGACACCACGA
TGCCTGTAGCAATGGCAACAACGTTGCGCAAACTATTAACTGGCGAACTACTTACTCTAGCTTCCCGGCA
ACAATTAATAGACTGGATGGAGGCGGATAAAGTTGCAGGACCACTTCTGCGCTCGGCCCTTCCGGCTGGC
TGGTTTATTGCTGATAAATCTGGAGCCGGTGAGCGTGGGTCTCGCGGTATCATTGCAGCACTGGGGCCAG
ATGGTAAGCCCTCCCGTATCGTAGTTATCTACACGACGGGGAGTCAGGCAACTATGGATGAACGAAATAG
ACAGATCGCTGAGATAGGTGCCTCACTGATTAAGCATTGGTAACTGTCAGACCAAGTTTACTCATATATA
CTTTAGATTGATTTAAAACTTCATTTTTAATTTAAAAGGATCTAGGTGAAGATCCTTTTTGATAATCTCA
TGACCAAAATCCCTTAACGTGAGTTTTCGTTCCACTGAGCGTCAGACCCCGTAGAAAAGATCAAAGGATC
TTCTTGAGATCCTTTTTTTCTGCGCGTAATCTGCTGCTTGCAAACAAAAAAACCACCGCTACCAGCGGTG
GTTTGTTTGCCGGATCAAGAGCTACCAACTCTTTTTCCGAAGGTAACTGGCTTCAGCAGAGCGCAGATAC
CAAATACTGTTCTTCTAGTGTAGCCGTAGTTAGGCCACCACTTCAAGAACTCTGTAGCACCGCCTACATA
CCTCGCTCTGCTAATCCTGTTACCAGTGGCTGCTGCCAGTGGCGATAAGTCGTGTCTTACCGGGTTGGAC
TCAAGACGATAGTTACCGGATAAGGCGCAGCGGTCGGGCTGAACGGGGGGTTCGTGCACACAGCCCAGCT
TGGAGCGAACGACCTACACCGAACTGAGATACCTACAGCGTGAGCTATGAGAAAGCGCCACGCTTCCCGA
AGGGAGAAAGGCGGACAGGTATCCGGTAAGCGGCAGGGTCGGAACAGGAGAGCGCACGAGGGAGCTTCCA
GGGGGAAACGCCTGGTATCTTTATAGTCCTGTCGGGTTTCGCCACCTCTGACTTGAGCGTCGATTTTTGT
GATGCTCGTCAGGGGGGCGGAGCCTATGGAAAAACGCCAGCAACGCGGCCTTTTTACGGTTCCTGGCCTT
TTGCTGGCCTTTTGCTCACATGT
Features (pLannotate 1.2.2; 15 found; start..end, strand, type, name):
     12..39      +  repeat_region  AAV2 ITR (fragment): inverted terminal repeat of adeno-associated virus serotype 2 inverted
     68..95      +  repeat_region  AAV2 ITR (fragment): inverted terminal repeat of adeno-associated virus serotype 2 inverted
    822..1748    +  CDS            ChR2(H134R): H134R mutant of an N-terminal fragment of channelrhodopsin-2 from the alga Chlamydomonas reinhardtii (Nagel et al., 2005) blue light-activated cation channel
   1764..2483    +  CDS            EYFP: enhanced YFP mammalian codon-optimized
   2514..2671    +  misc_feature   WPRE (fragment): woodchuck hepatitis virus posttranscriptional regulatory element
   2677..2757    +  misc_feature   WPRE (fragment): woodchuck hepatitis virus posttranscriptional regulatory element
   2774..2885    +  polyA_signal   bGH poly(A) signal: bovine growth hormone polyadenylation signal
   3003..3143    +  repeat_region  AAV2 ITR: inverted terminal repeat of adeno-associated virus serotype 2 inverted
   3148..3199    -  misc_feature   bom (fragment): basis of mobility region from pBR322
   3218..3673    +  rep_origin     f1 ori (sequence partly withheld): f1 bacteriophage origin of replication; arrow indicates direction of (+) strand synthesis
   3674..3723    -  misc_feature   bom (fragment): basis of mobility region from pBR322
   3825..3860    -  CDS            rop (fragment): Rop protein, which maintains plasmids at low copy number; rop
   3955..4059    +  promoter       AmpR promoter: bla
   4060..4920    +  CDS            AmpR: β-lactamase; bla; confers resistance to ampicillin, carbenicillin, and related antibiotics
   5091..5679    +  rep_origin     ori: high-copy-number ColE1/pMB1/pBR322/pUC origin of replication
