[The description below was written by a language model from this plasmid's Addgene catalogue record and pLannotate feature annotations shown in this document.]
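Description:
AiP13278: pAAV-AiE0779m_3xC2-minBG-ChR2(CRC)-EYFP-WPRE3-BGHpA (alias CN3278) is a recombinant AAV transfer plasmid of about 5.7 kb, built to deliver an optogenetic actuator to a defined striatal cell type. The bacterial backbone carries a high-copy ColE1/pUC-type origin, an f1 phage origin and an ampicillin resistance gene (β-lactamase with its own promoter). The expression cassette lies between AAV2 inverted terminal repeats, which are the cis elements needed for replication and packaging of the genome into AAV capsids. In the annotated sequence the right ITR is detected in full, whereas the left ITR appears only as two short fragments. This is a common result for these repeat-rich, recombination-prone regions, and the record lists a recombination-deficient propagation strain.

The payload is a synthetic fusion of channelrhodopsin-2 carrying the L132C, H134R and T159C substitutions (the "CRC" variant) to EYFP. It gives a blue-light-gated cation channel whose expression can be followed by yellow fluorescence. The automated annotation recognises only the H134R form; the other two mutations come from the catalogue entry. The region upstream of the coding sequence is unannotated. According to the construct name it holds the enhancer AiE0779m in a "3xC2" arrangement, apparently a triplicated core fragment, coupled to a minimal beta-globin promoter (minBG). This places cell-type specificity in the enhancer rather than in a recombinase system. Downstream, a shortened woodchuck posttranscriptional element (WPRE3, seen as two WPRE fragments) and the bovine growth hormone polyadenylation signal support transcript stability and 3′ end processing while conserving packaging capacity. The stated purpose is expression of the opsin fusion in striatal direct pathway medium spiny neurons (D1 MSNs), allowing light-driven activation of that population.
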