Addgene plasmid #214843: AiP13278: pAAV-AiE0779m_3xC2-minBG-ChR2(CRC)-EYFP-WPRE3-BGHpA (Alias: CN3278)
Purpose: Expression of ChR2(L132C, H134R, T159C)-EYFP in striatal direct pathway medium spiny neurons (D1 MSNs)
Depositing lab: Allen Institute for Brain Science & Jonathan Ting. Depositing organization: Allen Institute. Publication: Enhancer AAV toolbox for accessing and perturbing striatal cell types and circuits. Hunker AC, Wirthlin ME, Gill G, Johansen NJ, Hooper M, Omstead V, Vargas S, Lerma MN, Taskin N, Weed N, Laird WD, Bishaw YM, Bendrick JL, Gore BB, Ben-Simon Y, Opitz-Araya X, Martinez RA, Way SW, Thyagarajan B, Otto S, Sanchez REA, Alexander JR, Amaya A, Amster A, Arbuckle J, Ayala A, Baker PM, Barcelli T, Barta S, Bertagnolli D, Bielstein C, Bishwakarma P, Bowlus J, Boyer G, Brouner K, Casian B, Casper T, Chakka AB, Chakrabarty R, Chong P, Clark M, Colbert K, Daniel S, Dawe T, Departee M, DiValentin P, Donadio NP, Dotson NI, Dwivedi D, Egdorf T, Fliss T, Gary A, Goldy J, Grasso C, Groce EL, Gudsnuk K, Han W, Haradon Z, Hastings S, Helback O, Ho WV, Huang C, Johnson T, Jones DL, Juneau Z, Kenney J, Leibly M, Li S, Liang E, Loeffler H, Lusk NA, Madigan Z, Malloy J, Malone J, McCue R, Melchor J, Mich JK, Moosman S, Morin E, Naidoo R, Newman D, Ngo K, Nguyen K, Oster AL, Ouellette B, Oyama AA, Pena N, Pham T, Phillips E, Pom C, Potekhina L, Ransford S, Ray PL, Reding M, Rette DF, Reynoldson C, Rimorin C, Sigler AR, Rocha DB, Ronellenfitch K, Ruiz A, Sawyer L, Sevigny JP, Shapovalova NV, Shepard N, Shulga L, Soliman S, Staats B, Taormina MJ, Tieu M, Wang Y, Wilkes J, Wood T, Zhou T, Williford A, Dee N, Mollenkopf T, Ng L, Esposito L, Kalmbach BE, Yao S, Ariza J, Collman F, Mufti S, Smith K, Waters J, Ersing I, Patrick M, Zeng H, Lein ES, Kojima Y, Horwitz G, Owen SF, Levi BP, Daigle TL, Tasic B, Bakken TE, Ting JT. Neuron. 2025 May 21;113(10):1507-1524.e17. doi: 10.1016/j.neuron.2025.04.035. PubMed 40403704.
Backbone
  Vector backbone: rAAV
  Vector type: AAV
Growth in bacteria
  Bacterial resistance: Ampicillin, 100 μg/mL
  Growth temperature: 30°C
  Growth strain: NEB Stable
  Copy number: High Copy
Gene/Insert
  Gene/Insert name: ChR2(L132C, H134R, T159C)-EYFP
  Species: Synthetic
  Cloning method: Restriction Enzyme; 5′ cloning site unknown (unknown if destroyed)
Terms and licenses: Academic/Nonprofit Terms; Industry Terms: Not Available to Industry
Depositor comments: Allen Institute plasmid ALIAS: AiP13278 This work supported by NIH BRAIN Initiative grant UF1MH128339
How to cite: AiP13278: pAAV-AiE0779m_3xC2-minBG-ChR2(CRC)-EYFP-WPRE3-BGHpA (Alias: CN3278) was a gift from Allen Institute for Brain Science & Jonathan Ting (Addgene plasmid # 214843 ; http://n2t.net/addgene:214843 ; RRID:Addgene_214843)
